Addgene plasmid #239822: pCSCG-TM(DPP4)-Fc-pST3Gal1 WT
Purpose: Displays Fc-fusion pST3Gal1 WT on mammalian cell surface via transmembrane domain of DPP4
Depositing lab: Sriram Neelamegham. Depositing organization: University at Buffalo (SUNY Buffalo). Publication: Mammalian Cell Surface Display for High-Throughput Protein Engineering of Glycosyltransferases. Hombu R, Neelamegham S. Small. 2025 May 26:e2502318. doi: 10.1002/smll.202502318. PubMed 40417887.
Backbone
  Vector backbone: pCSCG
  Backbone size w/o insert (bp): 7772
  Total vector size (bp): 9419
  Vector type: Mammalian Expression, Lentiviral
Growth in bacteria
  Bacterial resistance: Ampicillin, 100 μg/mL
  Growth temperature: 37°C
  Growth strain: NEB Stable
  Copy number: High Copy
Gene/Insert
  Gene/Insert name: TM(DPP4)-Fc-pST3Gal1 WT (alt name: TM(DPP4)-PS1)
  Species: H. sapiens (human); pig
  Insert size (bp): 1647
  Mutation: amino acids 1-59 of pST3Gal1 were deleted
  Promoter: CMV promoter
  Tag / fusion protein: human IgG1 Fc region (N terminal on insert)
  Cloning method: Gibson Cloning
  Sequencing primers: 5′ CGCAAATGGGCGGTAGGCGTG; 3′ CAGCATTGGTAGCTGCTGTA
Resource information
  A portion of this plasmid was derived from a plasmid made by: Sriram Neelamegham (Addgene #228819)
Terms and licenses: Academic/Nonprofit Terms; Industry Terms: Not Available to Industry
Depositor comments: Insert size includes N-terminal TM and Fc portion. TM(DPP4)-Fc-pST3Gal1 WT shows enzymatic activity for acceptor substrates on mammalian cell surface. Please visit https://doi.org/10.21203/rs.3.rs-5004188/v1 for the preprint.
How to cite: pCSCG-TM(DPP4)-Fc-pST3Gal1 WT was a gift from Sriram Neelamegham (Addgene plasmid # 239822 ; http://n2t.net/addgene:239822 ; RRID:Addgene_239822)
