[The description below was written by a language model from this plasmid's Addgene catalogue record and pLannotate feature annotations shown in this document.]
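Description:
pCSCG-TM(DPP4)-Fc-pST3Gal1 WT is a lentiviral transfer plasmid for mammalian expression, built on the pCSCG backbone (about 9.4 kb in total). It is propagated in E. coli as a high-copy plasmid through a ColE1/pUC-type origin with ampicillin resistance (AmpR). The backbone also carries an f1 origin and an SV40/EM7-driven BleoR cassette, which could in principle confer Zeocin/bleomycin resistance, although it lies outside the LTR-flanked region and so would not be carried into transduced cells. The viral portion begins with a CMV enhancer/promoter fused to a truncated HIV-1 5' LTR, which drives genomic RNA production in packaging cells. This is followed by the Ψ packaging signal with a gag fragment, the Rev response element for Rev-dependent nuclear export, and a downstream truncated LTR preceded by a nef fragment, with a bGH polyadenylation signal beyond it.

Between the LTRs, an internal CMV enhancer/promoter drives a 1,647 bp fusion open reading frame. It starts with an N-terminal fragment of human DPP4 (CD26) that supplies a transmembrane anchor, continues with the human IgG1 Fc region, and ends with the porcine sialyltransferase ST3Gal1 lacking its first 59 amino acids. A partial TEV protease site is annotated just after the enzyme. ST3Gal1 is a β-galactoside α2-3 sialyltransferase that transfers sialic acid from CMP-Neu5Ac onto Galβ1-3GalNAc-terminated acceptors such as core 1 O-glycans. In this construct the DPP4 anchor tethers the Fc-enzyme fusion to the plasma membrane, so the wild-type enzyme is displayed on the cell surface, where the depositor reports it is active on acceptor substrates. The plasmid serves as the wild-type construct in a mammalian cell surface display system for high-throughput engineering of glycosyltransferases.
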