Features (pLannotate 1.2.2; 31 found; start..end, strand, type, name):
     28..80      -  misc_feature   bom (fragment): basis of mobility region from pBR322
    235..614     +  enhancer       CMV enhancer: human cytomegalovirus immediate early enhancer
    615..814     +  promoter       CMV promoter: human cytomegalovirus (CMV) immediate early promoter
    832..1012    +  LTR            5' LTR (truncated): truncated 5' long terminal repeat (LTR) from HIV-1
   1059..1184    +  misc_feature   HIV-1 Ψ: packaging signal of human immunodeficiency virus type 1
   1168..1531    +  CDS            HIV-1 gag (fragment): gag protein from human immunodeficiency virus 1; gag
   1677..1910    +  misc_feature   RRE: The Rev response element (RRE) of HIV-1 allows for Rev-dependent mRNA export from the nucleus to the cytoplasm.
   2287..2388    +  CDS            Rev (fragment): human immunodeficiency virus 1 (HIV-1) Rev protein; rev; enhances nuclear export of unspliced and incompletely spliced viral mRNAs
   2463..2766    +  enhancer       CMV enhancer: human cytomegalovirus immediate early enhancer
   2767..2970    +  promoter       CMV promoter: human cytomegalovirus (CMV) immediate early promoter
   3008..3103    +  CDS            DPP4 (fragment): DPP4_HUMAN - Also known as ADCP2, CD26. Experimental evidence at protein level: Swiss-Prot protein existence level 1. (Microbial infection) Acts as a receptor for human coronavirus MERS-CoV-2. From Homo sapiens (Human).
   3098..3757    +  CDS            IGHG1 (fragment): IGHG1_HUMAN - Experimental evidence at protein level: Swiss-Prot protein existence level 1. Constant region of immunoglobulin heavy chains. Immunoglobulins, also known as antibodies, are membrane-bound or secreted glycoproteins produced by B lymphocytes. In the recognition phase of humoral immunity, the membrane-bound immunoglobulins serve as receptors which, upon binding of a specific antigen, trigger the clonal expansion and differentiation of B lymphocytes into immunoglobulins- secreting plasma cells. Secreted immunoglobulins mediate the effector phase of humoral immunity, which results in
   3803..4654    +  CDS            ST3GAL1 (fragment): SIA4A_PIG - Also known as SIAT4A. Experimental evidence at protein level: Swiss-Prot protein existence level 1. A beta-galactoside alpha2-3 sialyltransferase involved in terminal sialylation of glycoproteins and glycolipids (PubMed:19820709, PubMed:8288606). Catalyzes the transfer of sialic acid (N-acetyl- neuraminic acid; Neu5Ac) from the nucleotide sugar donor CMP-Neu5Ac onto acceptor Galbeta-(1->3)-GalNAc-terminated glycoconjugates through an alpha2-3 linkage (PubMed:19820709, PubMed:8288606). Adds sialic acid to the core 1 O-glycan, Galbeta-(1->3)-GalNAc-O-Ser/Thr, which is a major structu
   4669..4687    +  CDS            TEV site (fragment): tobacco etch virus (TEV) protease recognition and cleavage site
   4704..5213    +  CDS            nef (fragment): NEF_HV1LA - Experimental evidence at protein level: Swiss-Prot protein existence level 1. Extracellular Nef protein targets CD4(+) T-lymphocytes for apoptosis by interacting with CXCR4 surface receptors. From Human immunodeficiency virus type 1 group M subtype B (isolate Lai) (HIV-1).
   5220..5400    +  LTR            5' LTR (truncated): truncated 5' long terminal repeat (LTR) from HIV-1
   5432..5656    +  polyA_signal   bGH poly(A) signal: bovine growth hormone polyadenylation signal
   5660..5681    +  promoter       SV40 promoter (fragment): SV40 enhancer and early promoter
   5702..6130    +  rep_origin     f1 ori (sequence partly withheld): f1 bacteriophage origin of replication; arrow indicates direction of (+) strand synthesis
   6144..6473    +  promoter       SV40 promoter: SV40 enhancer and early promoter
   6521..6568    +  promoter       EM7 promoter: synthetic bacterial promoter&nbsp
   6587..6961    +  CDS            BleoR: antibiotic-binding protein; Sh ble from Streptoalloteichus hindustanus; confers resistance to bleomycin, phleomycin, and Zeocin™
   6971..7096    +  CDS            ble (fragment): BLE_KLEPN - Experimental evidence at protein level: Swiss-Prot protein existence level 1. Binding protein with a strong affinity to the bleomycin family of antibiotics. Binds to CL990; an antimitotic-antibiotic compound. From Klebsiella pneumoniae.
   7091..7212    +  polyA_signal   SV40 poly(A) signal: SV40 polyadenylation signal
   7285..7301    -  protein_bind   lac operator: The lac repressor binds to the lac operator to inhibit transcription in E. coli. This inhibition can be relieved by adding lactose or isopropyl-β-D-thiogalactopyranoside (IPTG). lac repressor encoded by lacI
   7309..7339    -  promoter       lac promoter: promoter for the E. coli lac operon
   7354..7375    -  protein_bind   CAP binding site: CAP binding activates transcription in the presence of cAMP. E. coli catabolite activator protein
   7388..7480    -  CDS            lacI (fragment): lac repressor; lacI; The lac repressor binds to the lac operator to inhibit transcription in E. coli. This inhibition can be relieved by adding lactose or isopropyl-β-D-thiogalactopyranoside (IPTG).
   7663..8251    -  rep_origin     ori: high-copy-number ColE1/pMB1/pBR322/pUC origin of replication
   8422..9282    -  CDS            AmpR: β-lactamase; bla; confers resistance to ampicillin, carbenicillin, and related antibiotics
   9283..9387    -  promoter       AmpR promoter: bla
>Addgene plasmid #239822 | pCSCG-TM(DPP4)-Fc-pST3Gal1 WT | addgene full sequence | sequence record 483025 | Addgene NGS Result
GACGGATCGGGAGATCTCCCGATCCCCTATGGTGCACTCTCAGTACAATCTGCTCTGATGCCGCATAGTT
AAGCCAGTATCTGCTCCCTGCTTGTGTGTTGGAGGTCGCTGAGTAGTGCGCGAGCAAAATTTAAGCTACA
ACAAGGCAAGGCTTGACCGACAATTGCATGAAGAATCTGCTTAGGGTTAGGCGTTTTGCGCTGCTTCGCG
ATGTACGGGCCAGATATACGCGTTGACATTGATTATTGACTAGTTATTAATAGTAATCAATTACGGGGTC
ATTAGTTCATAGCCCATATATGGAGTTCCGCGTTACATAACTTACGGTAAATGGCCCGCCTGGCTGACCG
CCCAACGACCCCCGCCCATTGACGTCAATAATGACGTATGTTCCCATAGTAACGCCAATAGGGACTTTCC
ATTGACGTCAATGGGTGGAGTATTTACGGTAAACTGCCCACTTGGCAGTACATCAAGTGTATCATATGCC
AAGTACGCCCCCTATTGACGTCAATGACGGTAAATGGCCCGCCTGGCATTATGCCCAGTACATGACCTTA
TGGGACTTTCCTACTTGGCAGTACATCTACGTATTAGTCATCGCTATTACCATGGTGATGCGGTTTTGGC
AGTACATCAATGGGCGTGGATAGCGGTTTGACTCACGGGGATTTCCAAGTCTCCACCCCATTGACGTCAA
TGGGAGTTTGTTTTGGCACCAAAATCAACGGGACTTTCCAAAATGTCGTAACAACTCCGCCCCATTGACG
CAAATGGGCGGTAGGCGTGTACGGTGGGAGGTCTATATAAGCAGCGCGTTTTGCCTGTACTGGGTCTCTC
TGGTTAGACCAGATCTGAGCCTGGGAGCTCTCTGGCTAACTAGGGAACCCACTGCTTAAGCCTCAATAAA
GCTTGCCTTGAGTGCTTCAAGTAGTGTGTGCCCGTCTGTTGTGTGACTCTGGTAACTAGAGATCCCTCAG
ACCCTTTTAGTCAGTGTGGAAAATCTCTAGCAGTGGCGCCCGAACAGGGACTTGAAAGCGAAAGGGAAAC
CAGAGGAGCTCTCTCGACGCAGGACTCGGCTTGCTGAAGCGCGCACGGCAAGAGGCGAGGGGCGGCGACT
GGTGAGTACGCCAAAAATTTTGACTAGCGGAGGCTAGAAGGAGAGAGATGGGTGCGAGAGCGTCAGTATT
AAGCGGGGGAGAATTAGATCGCGATGGGAAAAAATTCGGTTAAGGCCAGGGGGAAAGAAAAAATATAAAT
TAAAACATATAGTATGGGCAAGCAGGGAGCTAGAACGATTCGCAGTTAATCCTGGCCTGTTAGAAACATC
AGAAGGCTGTAGACAAATACTGGGACAGCTACAACCATCCCTTCAGACAGGATCAGAAGAACTTAGATCA
TTATATAATACAGTAGCAACCCTCTATTGTGTGCATCAAAGGATAGAGATAAAAGACACCAAGGAAGCTT
TAGACAAGATAGAGGAAGAGCAAAACAAAAGTAAGACCACCGCACAGCAAGCGGCCGCTGATCTTCAGAC
CTGGAGGAGGAGATATGAGGGACAATTGGAGAAGTGAATTATATAAATATAAAGTAGTAAAAATTGAACC
ATTAGGAGTAGCACCCACCAAGGCAAAGAGAAGAGTGGTGCAGAGAGAAAAAAGAGCAGTGGGAATAGGA
GCTTTGTTCCTTGGGTTCTTGGGAGCAGCAGGAAGCACTATGGGCGCAGCGTCAATGACGCTGACGGTAC
AGGCCAGACAATTATTGTCTGGTATAGTGCAGCAGCAGAACAATTTGCTGAGGGCTATTGAGGCGCAACA
GCATCTGTTGCAACTCACAGTCTGGGGCATCAAGCAGCTCCAGGCAAGAATCCTGGCTGTGGAAAGATAC
CTAAAGGATCAACAGCTCCTGGGGATTTGGGGTTGCTCTGGAAAACTCATTTGCACCACTGCTGTGCCTT
GGAATGCTAGTTGGAGTAATAAATCTCTGGAACAGATTTGGAATCACACGACCTGGATGGAGTGGGACAG
AGAAATTAACAATTACACAAGCTTAATACACTCCTTAATTGAAGAATCGCAAAACCAGCAAGAAAAGAAT
GAACAAGAATTATTGGAATTAGATAAATGGGCAAGTTTGTGGAATTGGTTTAACATAACAAATTGGCTGT
GGTATATAAAATTATTCATAATGATAGTAGGAGGCTTGGTAGGTTTAAGAATAGTTTTTGCTGTACTTTC
TATAGTGAATAGAGTTAGGCAGGGATATTCACCATTATCGTTTCAGACCCACCTCCCAACCCCGAGGGGA
CCCGACAGGCCCGAAGGAATAGAAGAAGAAGGTGGAGAGAGAGACAGAGACAGATCCATTCGATTAGTGA
ACGGATCCCCCGGGCTGCAGGAATTCGATTAATAGTAATCAATTACGGGGTCATTAGTTCATAGCCCATA
TATGGAGTTCCGCGTTACATAACTTACGGTAAATGGCCCGCCTGGCTGACCGCCCAACGACCCCCGCCCA
TTGACGTCAATAATGACGTATGTTCCCATAGTAACGCCAATAGGGACTTTCCATTGACGTCAATGGGTGG
AGTATTTACGGTAAACTGCCCACTTGGCAGTACATCAAGTGTATCATATGCCAAGTACGCCCCCTATTGA
CGTCAATGACGGTAAATGGCCCGCCTGGCATTATGCCCAGTACATGACCTTATGGGACTTTCCTACTTGG
CAGTACATCTACGTATTAGTCATCGCTATTACCATGGTGATGCGGTTTTGGCAGTACATCAATGGGCGTG
GATAGCGGTTTGACTCACGGGGATTTCCAAGTCTCCACCCCATTGACGTCAATGGGAGTTTGTTTTGGCA
CCAAAATCAACGGGACTTTCCAAAATGTCGTAACAACTCCGCCCCATTGACGCAAATGGGCGGTAGGCGT
GTACGGTGGGAGGTCTATATAAGCAGAGCTGGTTTAGTGAACCGTCAGATCCGCTAGCGCCGCCACCATG
AAGACACCGTGGAAGACCGGTGTTCTTCTGGGACTGCTGGGTGCTGCTGCGCTTGTCACCATCATCACCG
TGCCCGTGGTTCTGCTGTCTAGAACATGCCCACCGTGCCCAGCACCTGAACTCGCGGGGGCACCGTCAGT
CTTCCTCTTCCCCCCAAAACCCAAGGACACCCTCATGATCTCCCGGACCCCTGAGGTCACATGCGTGGTG
GTGGACGTGAGCCACGAAGACCCTGAGGTCAAGTTCAACTGGTACGTGGACGGCGTGGAGGTGCATAATG
CCAAGACAAAGCCGCGGGAGGAGCAGTACAACAGCACGTACCGTGTGGTCAGCGTCCTCACCGTCCTGCA
CCAGGACTGGCTGAATGGCAAGGAGTACAAGTGCAAGGTCTCCAACAAAGCCCTCCCAGCCCCCATCGAG
AAAACCATCTCCAAAGCCAAAGGGCAGCCCCGAGAACCACAGGTGTACACCCTGCCCCCATCCCGGGATG
AGCTGACCAAGAACCAGGTCAGCCTGACCTGCCTGGTCAAAGGCTTCTATCCCAGCGACATCGCCGTGGA
GTGGGAGAGCAATGGGCAGCCGGAGAACAACTACAAGACCACGCCTCCCGTGCTGGACTCCGACGGCTCC
TTCTTCCTCTACAGCAAGCTCACCGTGGACAAGAGCAGGTGGCAGCAGGGGAACGTCTTCTCATGCTCCG
TGATGCATGAGGCTCTGCACAACCACTACACGCAGAAGAGCCTCTCCCTGTCTCCGGGTAAAGGTAGCGG
CTCTGGTAGCGGTTCCGGCTCTCGCCCGTGCACCTGTACCCGCTGCATCGAGGAGCAGCGCGTTAGCGCG
TGGTTTGATGAACGTTTCAATCGCAGCATGCAGCCGCTGTTAACCGCGAAAAATGCGCATCTGGAAGAAG
ATACCTATAAATGGTGGTTACGCCTGCAGCGTGAGAAACAGCCAAACAACCTGAATGATACGATCCGCGA
GCTCTTCCAAGTGGTGCCGGGCAACGTTGATCCGCTGCTGGAAAAACGCTTAGTGTCTTGTCGCCGCTGC
GCCGTGGTGGGCAACTCTGGTAACCTGAAAGAAAGCTACTATGGCCCGCAGATTGACAGCCATGACTTCG
TTCTGCGTATGAACAAAGCGCCGACCGAAGGTTTTGAGGCGGATGTTGGTAGCAAAACCACGCATCATTT
TGTTTATCCGGAAAGCTTCCGTGAATTAGCGCAAGAAGTGAGCATGATTCTGGTACCGTTTAAAACGACC
GATCTGGAATGGGTGATTTCTGCCACGACCACGGGCCGTATTTCTCATACGTATGTTCCGGTGCCGGCGA
AAATCAAAGTGAAGAAAGAAAAAATTCTGATCTATCACCCGGCGTTTATTAAATATGTGTTTGATCGCTG
GCTGCAGGGCCACGGTCGTTATCCGTCTACGGGCATCCTGAGCGTGATTTTTAGCCTGCATATTTGTGAC
GAGGTCGACCTGTACGGTTTTGGCGCCGATTCTAAAGGTAACTGGCACCATTATTGGGAAAACAATCCAT
CTGCGGGTGCGTTTCGCAAGACCGGCGTTCATGATGGTGATTTCGAGTCTAATGTTACCACCATCCTGGC
GAGCATTAACAAAATTCGTATTTTCAAAGGTCGTTGACCTGCAGGTTCGAAAACCTGTACTTCCAGGGCC
ATCACCATCACCATCACTGACTCGAGACCTAGAAAAACATGGAGCAATCACAAGTAGCAATACAGCAGCT
ACCAATGCTGATTGTGCCTGGCTAGAAGCACAAGAGGAGGAGGAGGTGGGTTTTCCAGTCACACCTCAGG
TACCTTTAAGACCAATGACTTACAAGGCAGCTGTAGATCTTAGCCACTTTTTAAAAGAAAAGGGGGGACT
GGAAGGGCTAATTCACTCCCAACGAAGACAAGATATCCTTGATCTGTGGATCTACCACACACAAGGCTAC
TTCCCTGATTGGCAGAACTACACACCAGGGCCAGGGATCAGATATCCACTGACCTTTGGATGGTGCTACA
AGCTAGTACCAGTTGAGCAAGAGAAGGTAGAAGAAGCCAATGAAGGAGAGAACACCCGCTTGTTACACCC
TGTGAGCCTGCATGGGATGGATGACCCGGAGAGAGAAGTATTAGAGTGGAGGTTTGACAGCCGCCTAGCA
TTTCATCACATGGCCCGAGAGCTGCATCCGGACTGTACTGGGTCTCTCTGGTTAGACCAGATCTGAGCCT
GGGAGCTCTCTGGCTAACTAGGGAACCCACTGCTTAAGCCTCAATAAAGCTTGCCTTGAGTGCTTCAAGT
AGTGTGTGCCCGTCTGTTGTGTGACTCTGGTAACTAGAGATCCCTCAGACCCTTTTAGTCAGTGTGGAAA
ATCTCTAGCAGGGCCCGTTTAAACCCGCTGATCAGCCTCGACTGTGCCTTCTAGTTGCCAGCCATCTGTT
GTTTGCCCCTCCCCCGTGCCTTCCTTGACCCTGGAAGGTGCCACTCCCACTGTCCTTTCCTAATAAAATG
AGGAAATTGCATCGCATTGTCTGAGTAGGTGTCATTCTATTCTGGGGGGTGGGGTGGGGCAGGACAGCAA
GGGGGAGGATTGGGAAGACAATAGCAGGCATGCTGGGGATGCGGTGGGCTCTATGGCTTCTGAGGCGGAA
AGAACCAGCTGGGGCTCTAGGGGGTATCCCC
[124 nt withheld, positions 5702-5825]
C
[91 nt withheld, positions 5827-5917]
A
[49 nt withheld, positions 5919-5967]
CCTTTGACGTTGGAGTCCACGTTCTTT
[37 nt withheld, positions 5995-6031]
ACCCTATCTCGGTCTATTCTTTTGATTTATAAGGGATTTTGCCGATTTCGGCCTATTGGTTAAAAAATGA
GCTGATTTAACAAAAATTTAACGCGAATTAATTCTGTGGAATGTGTGTCAGTTAGGGTGTGGAAAGTCCC
CAGGCTCCCCAGCAGGCAGAAGTATGCAAAGCATGCATCTCAATTAGTCAGCAACCAGGTGTGGAAAGTC
CCCAGGCTCCCCAGCAGGCAGAAGTATGCAAAGCATGCATCTCAATTAGTCAGCAACCATAGTCCCGCCC
CTAACTCCGCCCATCCCGCCCCTAACTCCGCCCAGTTCCGCCCATTCTCCGCCCCATGGCTGACTAATTT
TTTTTATTTATGCAGAGGCCGAGGCCGCCTCTGCCTCTGAGCTATTCCAGAAGTAGTGAGGAGGCTTTTT
TGGAGGCCTAGGCTTTTGCAAAAAGCTCCCGGGAGCTTGTATATCCATTTTCGGATCTGATCAGCACGTG
TTGACAATTAATCATCGGCATAGTATATCGGCATAGTATAATACGACAAGGTGAGGAACTAAACCATGGC
CAAGTTGACCAGTGCCGTTCCGGTGCTCACCGCGCGCGACGTCGCCGGAGCGGTCGAGTTCTGGACCGAC
CGGCTCGGGTTCTCCCGGGACTTCGTGGAGGACGACTTCGCCGGTGTGGTCCGGGACGACGTGACCCTGT
TCATCAGCGCGGTCCAGGACCAGGTGGTGCCGGACAACACCCTGGCCTGGGTGTGGGTGCGCGGCCTGGA
CGAGCTGTACGCCGAGTGGTCGGAGGTCGTGTCCACGAACTTCCGGGACGCCTCCGGGCCGGCCATGACC
GAGATCGGCGAGCAGCCGTGGGGGCGGGAGTTCGCCCTGCGCGACCCGGCCGGCAACTGCGTGCACTTCG
TGGCCGAGGAGCAGGACTGACACGTGCTACGAGATTTCGATTCCACCGCCGCCTTCTATGAAAGGTTGGG
CTTCGGAATCGTTTTCCGGGACGCCGGCTGGATGATCCTCCAGCGCGGGGATCTCATGCTGGAGTTCTTC
GCCCACCCCAACTTGTTTATTGCAGCTTATAATGGTTACAAATAAAGCAATAGCATCACAAATTTCACAA
ATAAAGCATTTTTTTCACTGCATTCTAGTTGTGGTTTGTCCAAACTCATCAATGTATCTTATCATGTCTG
TATACCGTCGACCTCTAGCTAGAGCTTGGCGTAATCATGGTCATAGCTGTTTCCTGTGTGAAATTGTTAT
CCGCTCACAATTCCACACAACATACGAGCCGGAAGCATAAAGTGTAAAGCCTGGGGTGCCTAATGAGTGA
GCTAACTCACATTAATTGCGTTGCGCTCACTGCCCGCTTTCCAGTCGGGAAACCTGTCGTGCCAGCTGCA
TTAATGAATCGGCCAACGCGCGGGGAGAGGCGGTTTGCGTATTGGGCGCTCTTCCGCTTCCTCGCTCACT
GACTCGCTGCGCTCGGTCGTTCGGCTGCGGCGAGCGGTATCAGCTCACTCAAAGGCGGTAATACGGTTAT
CCACAGAATCAGGGGATAACGCAGGAAAGAACATGTGAGCAAAAGGCCAGCAAAAGGCCAGGAACCGTAA
AAAGGCCGCGTTGCTGGCGTTTTTCCATAGGCTCCGCCCCCCTGACGAGCATCACAAAAATCGACGCTCA
AGTCAGAGGTGGCGAAACCCGACAGGACTATAAAGATACCAGGCGTTTCCCCCTGGAAGCTCCCTCGTGC
GCTCTCCTGTTCCGACCCTGCCGCTTACCGGATACCTGTCCGCCTTTCTCCCTTCGGGAAGCGTGGCGCT
TTCTCATAGCTCACGCTGTAGGTATCTCAGTTCGGTGTAGGTCGTTCGCTCCAAGCTGGGCTGTGTGCAC
GAACCCCCCGTTCAGCCCGACCGCTGCGCCTTATCCGGTAACTATCGTCTTGAGTCCAACCCGGTAAGAC
ACGACTTATCGCCACTGGCAGCAGCCACTGGTAACAGGATTAGCAGAGCGAGGTATGTAGGCGGTGCTAC
AGAGTTCTTGAAGTGGTGGCCTAACTACGGCTACACTAGAAGAACAGTATTTGGTATCTGCGCTCTGCTG
AAGCCAGTTACCTTCGGAAAAAGAGTTGGTAGCTCTTGATCCGGCAAACAAACCACCGCTGGTAGCGGTG
GTTTTTTTGTTTGCAAGCAGCAGATTACGCGCAGAAAAAAAGGATCTCAAGAAGATCCTTTGATCTTTTC
TACGGGGTCTGACGCTCAGTGGAACGAAAACTCACGTTAAGGGATTTTGGTCATGAGATTATCAAAAAGG
ATCTTCACCTAGATCCTTTTAAATTAAAAATGAAGTTTTAAATCAATCTAAAGTATATATGAGTAAACTT
GGTCTGACAGTTACCAATGCTTAATCAGTGAGGCACCTATCTCAGCGATCTGTCTATTTCGTTCATCCAT
AGTTGCCTGACTCCCCGTCGTGTAGATAACTACGATACGGGAGGGCTTACCATCTGGCCCCAGTGCTGCA
ATGATACCGCGAGACCCACGCTCACCGGCTCCAGATTTATCAGCAATAAACCAGCCAGCCGGAAGGGCCG
AGCGCAGAAGTGGTCCTGCAACTTTATCCGCCTCCATCCAGTCTATTAATTGTTGCCGGGAAGCTAGAGT
AAGTAGTTCGCCAGTTAATAGTTTGCGCAACGTTGTTGCCATTGCTACAGGCATCGTGGTGTCACGCTCG
TCGTTTGGTATGGCTTCATTCAGCTCCGGTTCCCAACGATCAAGGCGAGTTACATGATCCCCCATGTTGT
GCAAAAAAGCGGTTAGCTCCTTCGGTCCTCCGATCGTTGTCAGAAGTAAGTTGGCCGCAGTGTTATCACT
CATGGTTATGGCAGCACTGCATAATTCTCTTACTGTCATGCCATCCGTAAGATGCTTTTCTGTGACTGGT
GAGTACTCAACCAAGTCATTCTGAGAATAGTGTATGCGGCGACCGAGTTGCTCTTGCCCGGCGTCAATAC
GGGATAATACCGCGCCACATAGCAGAACTTTAAAAGTGCTCATCATTGGAAAACGTTCTTCGGGGCGAAA
ACTCTCAAGGATCTTACCGCTGTTGAGATCCAGTTCGATGTAACCCACTCGTGCACCCAACTGATCTTCA
GCATCTTTTACTTTCACCAGCGTTTCTGGGTGAGCAAAAACAGGAAGGCAAAATGCCGCAAAAAAGGGAA
TAAGGGCGACACGGAAATGTTGAATACTCATACTCTTCCTTTTTCAATATTATTGAAGCATTTATCAGGG
TTATTGTCTCATGAGCGGATACATATTTGAATGTATTTAGAAAAATAAACAAATAGGGGTTCCGCGCACA
TTTCCCCGAAAAGTGCCACCTGACGTC
